Addgene plasmid #229205: lvl1-Adapter4
Purpose: lvl 1 adapter
Depositing lab: Ron Weiss. Depositing organization: Massachusetts Institute of Technology. Publication: A platform for rapid prototyping of synthetic gene networks in mammalian cells. Duportet X, Wroblewska L, Guye P, Li Y, Eyquem J, Rieders J, Rimchala T, Batt G, Weiss R. Nucleic Acids Res. 2014 Dec 1;42(21):13440-51. doi: 10.1093/nar/gku1082. Epub 2014 Nov 5. PubMed 25378321.
Backbone
  Vector backbone: lvl1 [backbone]
  Vector type: Synthetic Biology
Growth in bacteria
  Bacterial resistance: Ampicillin, 100 μg/mL
  Growth temperature: 37°C
  Growth strain: DH5alpha
  Copy number: High Copy
Gene/Insert
  Gene/Insert name: S5-SX - adapter
  Species: H. sapiens (human)
  Cloning method: Restriction Enzyme; 5′ cloning site Unknown (unknown if destroyed)
Terms and licenses: Academic/Nonprofit Terms; Industry Terms: Not Available to Industry
Depositor comments: This plasmid is slightly modified from the version used in Duportet et al. 2014, but does not have any functional differences.
How to cite: lvl1-Adapter4 was a gift from Ron Weiss (Addgene plasmid # 229205 ; http://n2t.net/addgene:229205 ; RRID:Addgene_229205)
