[The description below was written by a language model from this plasmid's Addgene catalogue record and pLannotate feature annotations shown in this document.]
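Description:
lvl1-Adapter4 is a small (about 3 kb) bacterial plasmid catalogued as a synthetic biology vector on the "lvl1" backbone, deposited as a level 1 adapter for a modular cloning platform for rapid prototyping of synthetic gene networks in mammalian cells. It is propagated in E. coli as a high-copy plasmid through a ColE1/pUC-type origin of replication and is selected with ampicillin.

The recorded insert is named "S5-SX - adapter". The name suggests a short linker bridging a position-5 sequence (S5) to a terminal sequence (SX) in a hierarchical assembly scheme. On that reading it would stand in for a transcription unit position so that fewer units than the maximum can still be joined into a complete multi-unit product, but the record does not spell out this mechanism, and the listed purpose is simply "lvl 1 adapter". The insert species is given as human, although no gene, mammalian promoter, reporter or tag is recorded.

The automated feature table identifies only backbone elements, so the adapter is not annotated and presumably lies in one of the short unannotated stretches. Notably, the annotation finds two complete copies of the β-lactamase (AmpR) gene, each with its own bla promoter. They are arranged divergently on opposite strands with a gap of roughly 90 nucleotides between the two promoters, and the record does not explain this duplication. The cloning sites are listed as unknown. The depositor notes that the plasmid is slightly modified from the published version but functionally equivalent.
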