Features (pLannotate 1.2.2; 5 found; start..end, strand, type, name):
    171..1031    -  CDS            AmpR: β-lactamase; bla; confers resistance to ampicillin, carbenicillin, and related antibiotics
   1032..1136    -  promoter       AmpR promoter: bla
   1227..1331    +  promoter       AmpR promoter: bla
   1332..2192    +  CDS            AmpR: β-lactamase; bla; confers resistance to ampicillin, carbenicillin, and related antibiotics
   2443..3031    -  rep_origin     ori: high-copy-number ColE1/pMB1/pBR322/pUC origin of replication
>Addgene plasmid #229205 | lvl1-Adapter4 | addgene full sequence | sequence record 462331 | Addgene NGS Result
GAAGATCCTTTGATCTTTTCTACGGGGTCTGACGCTCAGTGGAACGAAAACTCACGTTAAGGGATTTTGG
TCATGAGATTATCAAAAAGGATCTTCACCTAGATCCTTTTAAATTAAAAATGAAGTTTTAAATCAATCTA
AAGTATATATGAGTAAACTTGGTCTGACAGTTACCAATGCTTAATCAGTGAGGCACCTATCTCAGCGATC
TGTCTATTTCGTTCATCCATAGTTGCCTGACTCCCCGTCGTGTAGATAACTACGATACGGGAGGGCTTAC
CATCTGGCCCCAGTGCTGCAATGATACCGCGAGAACCACGCTCACCGGCTCCAGATTTATCAGCAATAAA
CCAGCCAGCCGGAAGGGCCGAGCGCAGAAGTGGTCCTGCAACTTTATCCGCCTCCATCCAGTCTATTAAT
TGTTGCCGGGAAGCTAGAGTAAGTAGTTCGCCAGTTAATAGTTTGCGCAACGTTGTTGCCATTGCTACAG
GCATCGTGGTGTCACGCTCGTCGTTTGGTATGGCTTCATTCAGCTCCGGTTCCCAACGATCAAGGCGAGT
TACATGATCCCCCATGTTGTGCAAAAAAGCGGTTAGCTCCTTCGGTCCTCCGATCGTTGTCAGAAGTAAG
TTGGCCGCAGTGTTATCACTCATGGTTATGGCAGCACTGCATAATTCTCTTACTGTCATGCCATCCGTAA
GATGCTTTTCTGTGACTGGTGAGTACTCAACCAAGTCATTCTGAGAATAGTGTATGCGGCGACCGAGTTG
CTCTTGCCCGGCGTCAATACGGGATAATACCGCGCCACATAGCAGAACTTTAAAAGTGCTCATCATTGGA
AAACGTTCTTCGGGGCGAAAACTCTCAAGGATCTTACCGCTGTTGAGATCCAGTTCGATGTAACCCACTC
GTGCACCCAACTGATCTTCAGCATCTTTTACTTTCACCAGCGTTTCTGGGTGAGCAAAAACAGGAAGGCA
AAATGCCGCAAAAAAGGGAATAAGGGCGACACGGAAATGTTGAATACTCATACTCTTCCTTTTTCAATAT
TATTGAATCATTTATCAAGGTTATTGTCTCATGAGCGGATACATATTTGAATGTATTTAGAAAAATAAAC
AAATAGGGGTTCCGCGCACGAATTGGCCAGCGCTGCATTACCCTGTTATCCCTAACCGGTTGCTTGCAAA
AGCAGTAATTGGAAAGCACTCTCAAAGAATCCGGAGCGCGGAACCCCTATTTGTTTATTTTTCTAAATAC
ATTCAAATATGTATCCGCTCATGAGACAATAACCCTGATAAATGCTTCAATAATATTGAAAAAGGAAGAG
TATGAGTATTCAACATTTCCGTGTCGCCCTTATTCCCTTTTTTGCGGCATTTTGCCTTCCTGTTTTTGCT
CACCCAGAAACGCTGGTGAAAGTAAAAGATGCTGAAGATCAGTTGGGTGCACGAGTGGGTTACATCGAAC
TGGATCTCAACAGCGGTAAGATCCTTGAGAGTTTTCGCCCCGAAGAACGTTTTCCAATGATGAGCACTTT
TAAAGTTCTGCTATGTGGCGCGGTATTATCCCGTATTGACGCCGGGCAAGAGCAACTCGGTCGCCGCATA
CACTATTCTCAGAATGACTTGGTTGAGTACTCACCAGTCACAGAAAAGCATCTTACGGATGGCATGACAG
TAAGAGAATTATGCAGTGCTGCCATAACCATGAGTGATAACACTGCGGCCAACTTACTTCTGACAACGAT
CGGAGGACCGAAGGAGCTAACCGCTTTTTTGCACAACATGGGGGATCATGTAACTCGCCTTGATCGTTGG
GAACCGGAGCTGAATGAAGCCATACCAAACGACGAGCGTGACACCACGATGCCTGTAGCAATGGCAACAA
CGTTGCGCAAACTATTAACTGGCGAACTACTTACTCTAGCTTCCCGGCAACAATTAATAGACTGGATGGA
GGCGGATAAAGTTGCAGGACCACTTCTGCGCTCGGCCCTTCCGGCTGGCTGGTTTATTGCTGATAAATCT
GGAGCCGGTGAGCGTGGGTCTCGCGGTATCATTGCAGCACTGGGGCCAGATGGTAAGCCCTCCCGTATCG
TAGTTATCTACACGACGGGGAGTCAGGCAACTATGGATGAACGAAATAGACAGATCGCTGAGATAGGTGC
CTCACTGATTAAGCATTGGTAACGCTGGTATCACTAGTATTACAGAGGTAAGTTATAACAGTCGCCTAAC
CTTAATTAATAGGGATAACAGGGTAATATCTTGCCCTGCACGAATACCAGCGACCCCTTGCCCAAATACT
TGCCGTGGGCCTCGGCCTGAGAGCCAAAACACTTGATGCGGAAGAAGTCGGTGCGCTCCTGCTTGTCGCC
GGCATCGTTGCGCCACATCTAGGATCTGCCAGGAACCGTAAAAAGGCCGCGTTGCTGGCGTTTTTCCATA
GGCTCCGCCCCCCTGACGAGCATCACAAAAATCGACGCTCAAGTCAGAGGTGGCGAAACCCGACAGGACT
ATAAAGATACCAGGCGTTTCCCCCTGGAAGCTCCCTCGTGCGCTCTCCTGTTCCGACCCTGCCGCTTACC
GGATACCTGTCCGCCTTTCTCCCTTCGGGAAGCGTGGCGCTTTCTCATAGCTCACGCTGTAGGTATCTCA
GTTCGGTGTAGGTCGTTCGCTCCAAGCTGGGCTGTGTGCACGAACCCCCCGTTCAGCCCGACCGCTGCGC
CTTATCCGGTAACTATCGTCTTGAGTCCAACCCGGTAAGACACGACTTATCGCCACTGGCAGCAGCCACT
GGTAACAGGATTAGCAGAGCGAGGTATGTAGGCGGTGCTACAGAGTTCTTGAAGTGGTGGCCTAACTACG
GCTACACTAGAAGAACAGTATTTGGTATCTGCGCTCTGCTGAAGCCAGTTACCTTCGGAAAAAGAGTTGG
TAGCTCTTGATCCGGCAAACAAACCACCGCTGGTAGCGGTGGTTTTTTTGTTTGCAAGCAGCAGATTACG
CGCAGAAAAAAAGGATCTCAA
